Addgene plasmid #196142: pEPYCeGM0002
Purpose: Gateway entry vector with Arabidopsis TGA2 CDS and c-terminal HiBiT tag
Depositing lab: Nicola Patron. Depositing organization: Earlham Institute. Publication: Tuning Plant Promoters Using a Simple Split Luciferase Method to Assess Transcription Factor-DNA Interactions. Cai YM, Witham S, Patron NJ. ACS Synth Biol. 2023 Nov 17;12(11):3482-3486. doi: 10.1021/acssynbio.3c00094. Epub 2023 Oct 19. PubMed 37856867.
Backbone
  Vector backbone: pDONR207
  Vector type: Gateway entry vector
Growth in bacteria
  Bacterial resistance: Gentamicin, 10 μg/mL
  Growth temperature: 37°C
  Growth strain: DH5alpha
  Copy number: High Copy
Gene/Insert
  Gene/Insert name: AtTGA2_HiBit
  Species: A. thaliana (mustard weed)
  Cloning method: Gateway Cloning
Terms and licenses: Academic/Nonprofit Terms; Industry Terms: Not Available to Industry
Depositor comments: Please visit https://doi.org/10.1101/2023.02.13.528283 for bioRxiv preprint.
How to cite: pEPYCeGM0002 was a gift from Nicola Patron (Addgene plasmid # 196142 ; http://n2t.net/addgene:196142 ; RRID:Addgene_196142)
