[The description below was written by a language model from this plasmid's Addgene catalogue record and pLannotate feature annotations shown in this document.]
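Description:
pEPYCeGM0002 is a Gateway entry clone built in the pDONR207 backbone, carrying the coding sequence of the Arabidopsis thaliana transcription factor TGA2 with a C-terminal HiBiT tag. The sequenced plasmid is about 4.4 kb and is maintained in E. coli at high copy through a ColE1/pUC-type origin. Selection is with gentamicin, conferred by the aacC1 gentamicin acetyltransferase gene driven by the class 1 integron Pc promoter. The feature table also reports two kanamycin-resistance fragments flanking the gentamicin cassette and a short RSF origin fragment. These appear to be partial backbone remnants rather than functional elements, and the catalogue lists only gentamicin resistance.

The insert sits between attL1 and attL2, the recombination sites used in the Gateway LR reaction to transfer the open reading frame into an attR-containing destination vector. As is usual for an entry clone, no promoter for expressing the insert is annotated, so expression depends on the destination vector chosen. The rrnB T1 and T2 terminators upstream of attL1 insulate the cloning site from read-through transcription from the backbone. TGA2 is a bZIP transcriptional activator that binds TGACG motifs, including the as-1 element of the CaMV 35S promoter, and it takes part in salicylic acid-responsive gene regulation and systemic acquired resistance. The HiBiT tag is not separately annotated, but the short gap between the end of the TGA2 annotation and attL2 is consistent with it. HiBiT is a small peptide that complements a larger luciferase fragment to give luminescence, and the associated work uses this split-luciferase readout to measure transcription factor–DNA interactions when tuning plant promoters.
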