Features (pLannotate 1.2.2; 12 found; start..end, strand, type, name):
      1..48      +  rep_origin     RSF ori (fragment): Plasmids containing the RSF 1030 origin of replication can be propagated in E. coli cells that contain additional plasmids with compatible origins.
     75..102     -  terminator     rrnB T2 terminator: transcription terminator T2 from the E. coli rrnB gene
    234..277     +  terminator     rrnB T1 terminator: Escherichia coli rrnB; transcription terminator T1 from the E. coli rrnB gene
    333..432     +  protein_bind   attL1: mutant version of attL; recombination site for the Gateway® LR reaction LR Clonase™
    435..1424    +  CDS            TGA2: TGA2_ARATH - Also known as BZIP20, HBP1B. Experimental evidence at protein level: Swiss-Prot protein existence level 1. Transcriptional activator that binds specifically to the DNA sequence 5'-TGACG-3'. Recognizes ocs elements like the as-1 motif of the cauliflower mosaic virus 35S promoter. Binding to the as-1-like cis elements mediate auxin- and salicylic acid-inducible transcription. Required to induce the systemic acquired resistance (SAR) via the regulation of pathogenesis-related genes expression. Binding to the as- 1 element of PR-1 promoter is salicylic acid-inducible and mediated by N
   1468..1567    -  protein_bind   attL2: mutant version of attL; recombination site for the Gateway® LR reaction LR Clonase™
   1690..2316    +  CDS            KanR (fragment): aminoglycoside phosphotransferase; aph(3')-Ia; confers resistance to kanamycin in bacteria or G418 (Geneticin®) in eukaryotes
   2350..2883    -  CDS            GmR: gentamycin acetyltransferase; aacC1; confers resistance to gentamycin
   3072..3100    -  promoter       Pc promoter: intI1 (promoter lies within the coding sequence); class 1 integron promoter
   3078..3425    -  CDS            YPR2_ECOLX (fragment): Protein predicted: Swiss-Prot protein existence level 4. From Escherichia coli.
   3430..3614    +  CDS            KanR (fragment): aminoglycoside phosphotransferase; aph(3')-Ia; confers resistance to kanamycin in bacteria or G418 (Geneticin®) in eukaryotes
   3757..4345    +  rep_origin     ori: high-copy-number ColE1/pMB1/pBR322/pUC origin of replication
>Addgene plasmid #196142 | pEPYCeGM0002 | addgene full sequence | sequence record 386885 | Addgene NGS Result
TTCTTTCCTGCGTTATCCCCTGATTCTGTGGATAACCGTATTACCGCTAGCCAGGAAGAGTTTGTAGAAA
CGCAAAAAGGCCATCCGTCAGGATGGCCTTCTGCTTAGTTTGATGCCTGGCAGTTTATGGCGGGCGTCCT
GCCCGCCACCCTCCGGGCCGTTGCTTCACAACGTTCAAATCCGCTCCCGGCGGATTTGTCCTACTCAGGA
GAGCGTTCACCGACAAACAACAGATAAAACGAAAGGCCCAGTCTTCCGACTGAGCCTTTCGTTTTATTTG
ATGCCTGGCAGTTCCCTACTCTCGCGTTAACGCTAGCATGGATCTCGGGCCCCAAATAATGATTTTATTT
TGACTGATAGTGACCTGTTCGTTGCAACAAATTGATGAGCAATGCTTTTTTATAATGCCAACTTTGTACA
AAAAAGCAGGCTTCATGGCTGATACCAGTCCGAGAACTGATGTCTCAACAGATGACGACACAGATCATCC
TGATCTTGGGTCGGAGGGAGCACTAGTGAATACTGCTGCTTCTGATTCGAGTGACCGATCGAAGGGAAAG
ATGGATCAAAAGACTCTTCGTAGGCTTGCTCAAAACCGTGAGGCAGCAAGGAAAAGCAGATTGAGGAAGA
AGGCTTATGTTCAGCAGCTAGAGAACAGCCGCTTGAAACTAACCCAGCTTGAGCAGGAGCTGCAAAGAGC
AAGACAGCAGGGCGTATTCATTTCAGGCACAGGTGACCAGGCCCATTCTACTGGTGGAAATGGTGCTTTG
GCGTTTGATGCTGAACATTCACGGTGGTTGGAAGAAAAGAACAAGCAAATGAACGAGCTGAGGTCTGCTC
TGAATGCGCATGCAGGTGATTCTGAGCTTCGAATAATAGTCGATGGTGTGATGGCTCACTATGAGGAGCT
TTTCAGGATAAAGAGCAATGCAGCTAAGAATGATGTCTTTCACTTGCTATCTGGCATGTGGAAAACACCA
GCTGAGAGATGTTTCTTGTGGCTCGGTGGATTTCGTTCATCCGAACTTCTAAAGCTTCTGGCGAATCAGT
TGGAGCCAATGACAGAGAGACAGTTGATGGGCATAAATAACCTGCAACAGACATCGCAGCAGGCTGAAGA
TGCTTTGTCTCAAGGGATGGAGAGCTTACAACAGTCACTAGCTGATACTTTATCGAGCGGGACTCTTGGT
TCAAGTTCATCAGGGAATGTCGCAAGCTACATGGGTCAGATGGCCATGGCAATGGGAAAGTTAGGTACAC
TCGAAGGATTTATCCGCCAGGCTGATAATTTGAGACTACAAACATTGCAACAGATGATAAGAGTATTAAC
AACGAGACAGTCAGCACGTGCTCTACTTGCAATACACGATTACTTCTCACGGCTACGAGCTCTAAGCTCC
TTATGGCTTGCTCGACCCAGAGAGGGTTCGGTGAGCGGCTGGCGGCTGTTCAAGAAGATTAGCTGAAACC
CAGCTTTCTTGTACAAAGTTGGCATTATAAGAAAGCATTGCTTATCAATTTGTTGCAACGAACAGGTCAC
TATCAGTCAAAATAAAATCATTATTTGCCATCCAGCTGCAGCTCTGGCCCGTGTCTCAAAATCTCTGATG
TTACATTGCACAAGATAAAAATATATCATCATGAACAATAAAACTGTCTGCTTACATAAACAGTAATACA
AGGGGTGTTATGAGCCATATTCAACGGGAAACGTCGAGGCCGCGATTAAATTCCAACATGGATGCTGATT
TATATGGGTATAAATGGGCTCGCGATAATGTCGGGCAATCAGGTGCGACAATCTATCGCTTGTATGGGAA
GCCCGATGCGCCAGAGTTGTTTCTGAAACATGGCAAAGGTAGCGTTGCCAATGATGTTACAGATGAGATG
GTCAGACTAAACTGGCTGACGGAATTTATGCCTCTTCCGACCATCAAGCATTTTATCCGTACTCCTGATG
ATGCATGGTTACTCACCACTGCGATCCCCGGAAAAACAGCATTCCAGGTATTAGAAGAATATCCTGATTC
AGGTGAAAATATTGTTGATGCGCTGGCAGTGTTCCTGCGCCGGTTGCATTCGATTCCTGTTTGTAATTGT
CCTTTTAACAGCGATCGCGTATTTCGTCTCGCTCAGGCGCAATCACGAATGAATAACGGTTTGGTTGATG
CGAGTGATTTTGATGACGAGCGTAATGGCTGGCCTGTTGAACAAGTCTGGAAAGAAATGCATAAACTTTT
GCCATTCTCACCGGATTCAGTCGTCACTCATGGTGATTTCTCACTTGATAACCTTATTTTTGACGAGGGG
AAATTAGGCCGGGAAGCCGATCTCGGCTTGAACGAATTGTTAGGTGGCGGTACTTGGGTCGATATCAAAG
TGCATCACTTCTTCCCGTATGCCCAACTTTGTATAGAGAGCCACTGCGGGATCGTCACCGTAATCTGCTT
GCACGTAGATCACATAAGCACCAAGCGCGTTGGCCTCATGCTTGAGGAGATTGATGAGCGCGGTGGCAAT
GCCCTGCCTCCGGTGCTCGCCGGAGACTGCGAGATCATAGATATAGATCTCACTACGCGGCTGCTCAAAC
TTGGGCAGAACGTAAGCCGCGAGAGCGCCAACAACCGCTTCTTGGTCGAAGGCAGCAAGCGCGATGAATG
TCTTACTACGGAGCAAGTTCCCGAGGTAATCGGAGTCCGGCTGATGTTGGGAGTAGGTGGCTACGTCTCC
GAACTCACGACCGAAAAGATCAAGAGCAGCCCGCATGGATTTGACTTGGTCAGGGCCGAGCCTACATGTG
CGAATGATGCCCATACTTGAGCCACCTAACTTTGTTTTAGGGCGACTGCCCTGCTGCGTAACATCGTTGC
TGCTGCGTAACATCGTTGCTGCTCCATAACATCAAACATCGACCCACGGCGTAACGCGCTTGCTGCTTGG
ATGCCCGAGGCATAGACTGTACAAAAAAACAGTCATAACAAGCCATGAAAACCGCCACTGCGCCGTTACC
ACCGCTGCGTTCGGTCAAGGTTCTGGACCAGTTGCGTGAGCGCATACGCTACTTGCATTACAGTTTACGA
ACCGAACAGGCTTATGTCAACTGGGTTCGTGCCTTCATCCGTTTCCACGGTGTGCGTCACCCGGCAACCT
TGGGCAGCAGCGAAGTCGAGGCATTTCTGTCCTGGCTGGCGAACGAGCGCAAGGTTTCGGTCTCCACGCA
TCGTCAGGCATTGGCGGCCTTGCTGTTCTTCTACGGCAAGGTGCTGTGCACGGATCTGCCCTGGCTTCAG
GAGATCGGAAGACCTCGGCCGTCGCGGCGCTTGCCGGTGGTGCTGACCCCGGATGAAGTGGTTCGCATCC
TCGGTTTTCTGGAAGGCGAGCATCGTTTGTTCGCCCAGGACTCTAGCTATAGTTCTAGTGGTTGGCTACT
AATAGGTTGTATTGATGTTGGACGAGTCGGAATCGCAGACCGATACCAGGATCTTGCCATCCTATGGAAC
TGCCTCGGTGAGTTTTCTCCTTCATTACAGAAACGGCTTTTTCAAAAATATGGTATTGATAATCCTGATA
TGAATAAATTGCAGTTTCATTTGATGCTCGATGAGTTTTTCTAATCAGAATTGGTTAATTGGTTGTAACA
CTGGCAGAGCATTACGCTGACTTGACGGGACGGCGCAAGCTCATGACCAAAATCCCTTAACGTGAGTTTT
CGTTCCACTGAGCGTCAGACCCCGTAGAAAAGATCAAAGGATCTTCTTGAGATCCTTTTTTTCTGCGCGT
AATCTGCTGCTTGCAAACAAAAAAACCACCGCTACCAGCGGTGGTTTGTTTGCCGGATCAAGAGCTACCA
ACTCTTTTTCCGAAGGTAACTGGCTTCAGCAGAGCGCAGATACCAAATACTGTTCTTCTAGTGTAGCCGT
AGTTAGGCCACCACTTCAAGAACTCTGTAGCACCGCCTACATACCTCGCTCTGCTAATCCTGTTACCAGT
GGCTGCTGCCAGTGGCGATAAGTCGTGTCTTACCGGGTTGGACTCAAGACGATAGTTACCGGATAAGGCG
CAGCGGTCGGGCTGAACGGGGGGTTCGTGCACACAGCCCAGCTTGGAGCGAACGACCTACACCGAACTGA
GATACCTACAGCGTGAGCTATGAGAAAGCGCCACGCTTCCCGAAGGGAGAAAGGCGGACAGGTATCCGGT
AAGCGGCAGGGTCGGAACAGGAGAGCGCACGAGGGAGCTTCCAGGGGGAAACGCCTGGTATCTTTATAGT
CCTGTCGGGTTTCGCCACCTCTGACTTGAGCGTCGATTTTTGTGATGCTCGTCAGGGGGGCGGAGCCTAT
GGAAAAACGCCAGCAACGCGGCCTTTTTACGGTTCCTGGCCTTTTGCTGGCCTTTTGCTCACATG
